>Addgene plasmid #239021 | pRhobin9-H2B-mNG3K-IRES-NLS-mTagBFP-2xNLS | addgene full sequence | sequence record 474938 | Addgene NGS Result
GAAGATCCTTTGATCTTTTCTACGGGGTCTGACGCTCAGTGGAACGAAAACTCACGTTAAGGGATTTTGG
TCATGAGATTATCAAAAAGGATCTTCACCTAGATCCTTTTAAATTAAAAATGAAGTTTTAAATCAATCTA
AAGTATATATGAGTAAACTTGGTCTGACAGTTACCAATGCTTAATCAGTGAGGCACCTATCTCAGCGATC
TGTCTATTTCGTTCATCCATAGTTGCATTTAAATTTCCGAACTCTCCAAGGCCCTCGTCGGAAAATCTTC
AAACCTTTCGTCCGATCCATCTTGCAGGCTACCTCTCGAACGAACTATCGCAAGTCTCTTGGCCGGCCTT
GCGCCTTGGCTATTGCTTGGCAGCGCCTATCGCCAGGTATTACTCCAATCCCGAATATCCGAGATCGGGA
TCACCCGAGAGAAGTTCAACCTACATCCTCAATCCCGATCTATCCGAGATCCGAGGAATATCGAAATCGG
GGCGCGCCTGGTGTACCGAGAACGATCCTCTCAGTGCGAGTCTCGACGATCCATATCGTTGCTTGGCAGT
CAGCCAGTCGGAATCCAGCTTGGGACCCAGGAAGTCCAATCGTCAGATATTGTACTCAAGCCTGGTCACG
GCAGCGTACCGATCTGTTTAAACCTAGATATTGATAGTCTGATCGGTCAACGTATAATCGAGTCCTAGCT
TTTGCAAACATCTATCAAGAGACAGGATCAGCAGGAGGCTTTCGCATGAGTATTCAACATTTCCGTGTCG
CCCTTATTCCCTTTTTTGCGGCATTTTGCCTTCCTGTTTTTGCTCACCCAGAAACGCTGGTGAAAGTAAA
AGATGCTGAAGATCAGTTGGGTGCGCGAGTGGGTTACATCGAACTGGATCTCAACAGCGGTAAGATCCTT
GAGAGTTTTCGCCCCGAAGAACGCTTTCCAATGATGAGCACTTTTAAAGTTCTGCTATGTGGCGCGGTAT
TATCCCGTATTGACGCCGGGCAAGAGCAACTCGGTCGCCGCATACACTATTCTCAGAATGACTTGGTTGA
GTATTCACCAGTCACAGAAAAGCATCTTACGGATGGCATGACAGTAAGAGAATTATGCAGTGCTGCCATA
ACCATGAGTGATAACACTGCGGCCAACTTACTTCTGACAACGATTGGAGGACCGAAGGAGCTAACCGCTT
TTTTGCACAACATGGGGGATCATGTAACTCGCCTTGATCGTTGGGAACCGGAGCTGAATGAAGCCATACC
AAACGACGAGCGTGACACCACGATGCCTGTAGCAATGGCAACAACCTTGCGTAAACTATTAACTGGCGAA
CTACTTACTCTAGCTTCCCGGCAACAGTTGATAGACTGGATGGAGGCGGATAAAGTTGCAGGACCACTTC
TGCGCTCGGCCCTTCCGGCTGGCTGGTTTATTGCTGATAAATCTGGAGCCGGTGAGCGTGGGTCTCGCGG
TATCATTGCAGCACTGGGGCCAGATGGTAAGCCCTCCCGTATCGTAGTTATCTACACGACGGGGAGTCAG
GCAACTATGGATGAACGAAATAGACAGATCGCTGAGATAGGTGCCTCACTGATTAAGCATTGGTAACCGA
TTCTAGGTGCATTGGCGCAGAAAAAAATGCCTGATGCGACGCTGCGCGTCTTATACTCCCACATATGCCA
GATTCAGCAACGGATACGGCTTCCCCAACTTGCCCACTTCCATACGTGTCCTCCTTACCAGAAATTTATC
CTTAAGATCCCGAATCGTTTAAACTCGACTCTGGCTCTATCGAATCTCCGTCGTTTCGAGCTTACGCGAA
CAGCCGTGGCGCTCATTTGCTCGTCGGGCATCGAATCTCGTCAGCTATCGTCAGCTTATCTTTTTGGCAG
CGATCGCGGCTCCCGACATCTTGGACCATTAGCTCCACAGGTATCTTCTTCCCTCTAGTGGTCATAACAG
CAGCTTCAGCTACCTCTCAATTCAAAAAACCCCTCAAGACCCGTTTAGAGGCCCCAAGGGGTTATGCTAT
CAATCGTTGCGTTACACACACAAAAAACCAACACACATCCATCTTCGATGGATAGCGATTTTATTATCTA
ACTGCTGATCGAGTGTAGCCAGATCTAGTAATCAATTACGGGGTCATTAGTTCATAGCCCATATATGGAG
TTCCGCGTTACATAACTTACGGTAAATGGCCCGCCTGGCTGACCGCCCAACGACCCCCGCCCATTGACGT
CAATAATGACGTATGTTCCCATAGTAACGCCAATAGGGACTTTCCATTGACGTCAATGGGTGGAGTATTT
ACGGTAAACTGCCCACTTGGCAGTACATCAAGTGTATCATATGCCAAGTACGCCCCCTATTGACGTCAAT
GACGGTAAATGGCCCGCCTGGCATTATGCCCAGTACATGACCTTATGGGACTTTCCTACTTGGCAGTACA
TCTACGTATTAGTCATCGCTATTACCATGCTGATGCGGTTTTGGCAGTACATCAATGGGCGTGGATAGCG
GTTTGACTCACGGGGATTTCCAAGTCTCCACCCCATTGACGTCAATGGGAGTTTGTTTTGGCACCAAAAT
CAACGGGACTTTCCAAAATGTCGTAACAACTCCGCCCCATTGACGCAAATGGGCGGTAGGCGTGTACGGT
GGGAGGTCTATATAAGCAGAGCTGGTTTAGTGAACCGTCAGATCAGATCTTTGTCGATCCTACCATCCAC
TCGACACACCCGCCAGCGGCCGCTGCCAAGCTTATGGAAAAAAAAAAGAAGCTTATCGAGATCTATGAGA
AAATTATTGGATACCTCAAGAAGCTGTATGACCTTGCAAGGAAACTCGCGGAAGCCCTTAGGGCAGGCGA
CAGGGAAAGGGCTGGGAAGCTGTTGGATGAATTTCTTGCTGTATACAATGAAATGGTCGCCATTGGGAAA
AAAATGTTGGAGGAGGCCAAAAAGGTATTCACAGAGGAGGAAATACAGAAGATATTTGAAGAGAACGATG
TAAAAAGGAAGGAATTGGGCGTAGATTTGAATGCAGCGGAGGTTGATCGGCTGGTTGCGGAGCTTCGAGC
CGCGTTCGAGGCCGGAGATACGGCGAGGGCAGCAGAAATCGTTGAACGGTTGGTTAAATTCTACCAGGCG
AACATTATCATCGGTGAGGAGCGGATCAAGAAGCTCAAATCTGAATTGGGCGGTACCGGCGGGGGTGGCT
CAGGTGGCCCAGAGCCAGCGAAGTCTGCTCCCGCCCCGAAAAAGGGCTCCAAGAAGGCGGTGACTAAGGC
GCAGAAGAAAGGCGGCAAGAAGCGCAAGCGCAGCCGCAAGGAGAGCTATTCCATCTATGTGTACAAGGTT
CTGAAGCAGGTCCACCCTGACACCGGCATTTCGTCCAAGGCCATGGGCATCATGAATTCGTTTGTGAACG
ACATTTTCGAGCGCATCGCAGGTGAGGCTTCCCGCCTGGCGCATTACAACAAGCGCTCGACCATCACCTC
CAGGGAGATCCAGACGGCCGTGCGCCTGCTGCTGCCTGGGGAGTTGGCCAAGCACGCCGTGTCCGAGGGT
ACTAAGGCCATCACCAAGTACACCAGCGCTAAGGGCGGGGGGTCTGGGGGAGGGGGATCCGGGATGGTGA
GCAAGGGTGAGGAGGATAACATGGCCTCTCTCCCAGCGACTCATGAGTTACACATCTTTGGCTCCATCAA
CGATGTGGACTTTGACATGGTGGGTCAGGGAACCGGCAATCCAAATGAAGGTTATGAGGAGTTAAACCTG
AAGTCCACCAAGGGCGACCTCCAGTTCTCCCCCTGGATTCTGGTCCCTCATATCGGGTATGGCTTCCATC
AGTACCTGCCCTACCCTGACGGGATGTCGCCTTTCCAGGCCGCCATGGTAGATGGCTCCGGATACCAAGT
CCATCGCACAATGCAGTTTGAAGATGGCGCCTCCCTTACTGTTAACTACCGCTACACCTACGAGGGAAGC
CACATCAAAGGAGAGGCCCAGGTGATAGGGACTGGTTTCCCTGCTGACGGTCCTGTGATGACCAACACGC
TGACCGCTGCGGACTGGTGCATGTCGAAGATGACTTACCCCAACGACAAAACCATCATCAGTACCTTTAA
GTGGAGTTACATCACTGTAAATGGCAAACGCTACCGGAGCACTGCGCGGACCACCTACACCTTTGCCAAG
CCAATGGCGGCTAACTATCTGAAGAACCAGCCGATGTACGTGTTCCGTAAGACGGAGCTCAAGCACTCCA
TGACCGAGCTCAACTTCAAGGAGTGGCAAAAGGCCTTTACCGATATGATGTGAGGATCCGCCCCTCTCCC
TCCCCCCCCCCTAACGTTACTGGCCGAAGCCGCTTGGAATAAGGCCGGTGTGCGTTTGTCTATATGTTAT
TTTCCACCATATTGCCGTCTTTTGGCAATGTGAGGGCCCGGAAACCTGGCCCTGTCTTCTTGACGAGCAT
TCCTAGGGGTCTTTCCCCTCTCGCCAAAGGAATGCAAGGTCTGTTGAATGTCGTGAAGGAAGCAGTTCCT
CTGGAAGCTTCTTGAAGACAAACAACGTCTGTAGCGACCCTTTGCAGGCAGCGGAACCCCCCACCTGGCG
ACAGGTGCCTCTGCGGCCAAAAGCCACGTGTATAAGATACACCTGCAAAGGCGGCACAACCCCAGTGCCA
CGTTGTGAGTTGGATAGTTGTGGAAAGAGTCAAATGGCTCTCCTCAAGCGTATTCAACAAGGGGCTGAAG
GATGCCCAGAAGGTACCCCATTGTATGGGATCTGATCTGGGGCCTCGGTACACATGCTTTACATGTGTTT
AGTCGAGGTTAAAAAAACGTCTAGGCCCCCCGAACCACGGGGACGTGGTTTTCCTTTGAAAAACACGATG
ATAATATGGCCGAGCTCATGGCCCCAAAGAAGAAGCGGAAGGTCGGTATCCACGGAGTCCCAGCAGCCAT
GAGCGAGCTGATTAAGGAGAACATGCACATGAAGCTGTACATGGAGGGCACCGTGGACAACCATCACTTC
AAGTGCACATCCGAGGGCGAAGGCAAGCCCTACGAGGGCACCCAGACCATGAGAATCAAGGTGGTCGAGG
GCGGCCCTCTCCCCTTCGCCTTCGACATCCTGGCTACTAGCTTCCTCTACGGCAGCAAGACCTTCATCAA
CCACACCCAGGGCATCCCCGACTTCTTCAAGCAGTCCTTCCCTGAGGGCTTCACATGGGAGAGAGTCACC
ACATACGAAGACGGGGGCGTGCTGACCGCTACCCAGGACACCAGCCTCCAGGACGGCTGCCTCATCTACA
ACGTCAAGATCAGAGGGGTGAACTTCACATCCAACGGCCCTGTGATGCAGAAGAAAACACTCGGCTGGGA
GGCCTTCACCGAGACGCTGTACCCCGCTGACGGCGGCCTGGAAGGCAGAAACGACATGGCCCTGAAGCTC
GTGGGCGGGAGCCATCTGATCGCAAACATCAAGACCACATATAGATCCAAGAAACCCGCTAAGAACCTCA
AGATGCCTGGCGTCTACTATGTGGACTACAGACTGGAAAGAATCAAGGAGGCCAACAACGAGACCTACGT
CGAGCAGCACGAGGTGGCAGTGGCCAGATACTGCGACCTCCCTAGCAAACTGGGGCACAAGCTTAATGGT
GGAGGTAAAAGGCCGGCGGCCACGAAAAAGGCCGGCCAGGCAAAAAAGAAAAAGGGTGGAGGTCCAAAAA
AGAAAAGGAAGGTCTAAGCTAGCTTGACTGACTGAGATACAGCGTACCTTCAGCTCACAGACATGATAAG
ATACATTGATGAGTTTGGACAAACCACAACTAGAATGCAGTGAAAAAAATGCTTTATTTGTGAAATTTGT
GATGCTATTGCTTTATTTGTAACCATTATAAGCTGCAATAAACAAGTTAACAACAACAATTGCATTCATT
TTATGTTTCAGGTTCAGGGGGAGGTGTGGGAGGTTTTTTAAAGCAAGTAAAACCTCTACAAATGTGGTAT
TGGCCCATCTCTATCGGTATCGTAGCATAACCCCTTGGGGCCTCTAAACGGGTCTTGAGGGGTTTTTTGT
GCCCCTCGGGCCGGATTGCTATCTACCGGCATTGGCGCAGAAAAAAATGCCTGATGCGACGCTGCGCGTC
TTATACTCCCACATATGCCAGATTCAGCAACGGATACGGCTTCCCCAACTTGCCCACTTCCATACGTGTC
CTCCTTACCAGAAATTTATCCTTAAGGTCGTCAGCTATCCTGCAGGCGATCTCTCGATTTCGATCAAGAC
ATTCCTTTAATGGTCTTTTCTGGACACCACTAGGGGTCAGAAGTAGTTCATCAAACTTTCTTCCCTCCCT
AATCTCATTGGTTACCTTGGGCTATCGAAACTTAATTAAGTAGGTGGGCGGGCCAAGATAGGGGCGCGAT
TGCTGCGATCTGGAGGACAAATTACACACACTTGCGCCTGAGCGCCAAGCACAGGGTTGTTGGTCCTCAT
ATTCACGAGGTCGCTGAGAGCACGGTGGGCTAATGTTGCCATGGGTAGCATATACTACCCAAATATCTGG
ATAGCATATGCTATCCTAATCTATATCTGGGTAGCATAGGCTATCCTAATCTATATCTGGGTAGCATATG
CTATCCTAATCTATATCTGGGTAGTATATGCTATCCTAATTTATATCTGGGTAGCATAGGCTATCCTAAT
CTATATCTGGGTAGCATATGCTATCCTAATCTATATCTGGGTAGTATATGCTATCCTAATCTGTATCCGG
GTAGCATATGCTATCCTAATAGAGATTAGGGTAGTATATGCTATCCTAATTTATATCTGGGTAGCATATA
CTACCCAAATATCTGGATAGCATATGCTATCCTAATCTATATCTGGGTAGCATATGCTATCCTAATCTAT
ATCTGGGTAGCATAGGCTATCCTAATCTATATCTGGGTAGCATATGCTATCCTAATCTATATCTGGGTAG
TATATGCTATCCTAATTTATATCTGGGTAGCATAGGCTATCCTAATCTATATCTGGGTAGCATATGCTAT
CCTAATCTATATCTGGGTAGTATATGCTATCCTAATCTGTATCCGGGTAGCATATGCTATCCTCATGATA
TTAATTAACCAGTCAAGTCAGCTACTTGGCGAGATCGACTTGTCTGGGTTTCGACTACGCTCAGAATTGC
GTCAGTCAAGTTCGATCTGGTCCTTGCTATTGCACCCGTTCTCCGATTACGAGTTTCATTTAAATCATGT
GAGCAAAAGGCCAGCAAAAGGCCAGGAACCGTAAAAAGGCCGCGTTGCTGGCGTTTTTCCATAGGCTCCG
CCCCCCTGACGAGCATCACAAAAATCGACGCTCAAGTCAGAGGTGGCGAAACCCGACAGGACTATAAAGA
TACCAGGCGTTTCCCCCTGGAAGCTCCCTCGTGCGCTCTCCTGTTCCGACCCTGCCGCTTACCGGATACC
TGTCCGCCTTTCTCCCTTCGGGAAGCGTGGCGCTTTCTCATAGCTCACGCTGTAGGTATCTCAGTTCGGT
GTAGGTCGTTCGCTCCAAGCTGGGCTGTGTGCACGAACCCCCCGTTCAGCCCGACCGCTGCGCCTTATCC
GGTAACTATCGTCTTGAGTCCAACCCGGTAAGACACGACTTATCGCCACTGGCAGCAGCCACTGGTAACA
GGATTAGCAGAGCGAGGTATGTAGGCGGTGCTACAGAGTTCTTGAAGTGGTGGCCTAACTACGGCTACAC
TAGAAGAACAGTATTTGGTATCTGCGCTCTGCTGAAGCCAGTTACCTTCGGAAAAAGAGTTGGTAGCTCT
TGATCCGGCAAACAAACCACCGCTGGTAGCGGTGGTTTTTTGTTTGCAAGCAGCAGATTACGCGCAGAAA
AAAAGGATCTCAA
Features (pLannotate 1.2.2; 21 found; start..end, strand, type, name):
    172..236     -  CDS            bla(M) (fragment): β-lactamase lacking the signal sequence; bla(M); allows cytosolic expression of β-lactamase
    746..1606    +  CDS            AmpR: β-lactamase; bla; confers resistance to ampicillin, carbenicillin, and related antibiotics
   1619..1755    +  terminator     rrnG terminator: transcription terminator from the E. coli ribosomal RNA rrnG operon (Albrechtsen et al., 1991)
   1907..1978    +  misc_feature   5' β-globin insulator: insulator upstream of the human β-globin locus (Farrell et al., 2002)
   1983..2029    -  terminator     T7 terminator: transcription terminator for bacteriophage T7 RNA polymerase
   2047..2095    -  polyA_signal   poly(A) signal: synthetic polyadenylation signal
   2176..2479    +  enhancer       CMV enhancer: human cytomegalovirus immediate early enhancer
   2552..2569    -  promoter       CMV promoter (fragment): human cytomegalovirus (CMV) immediate early promoter
   2632..2683    +  promoter       CMVd2 promoter: truncated human cytomegalovirus (CMV) immediate early promoter that yields moderately reduced expression relative to the full-length promoter
   3229..3603    +  CDS            H2B: human histone H2B; HIST1H2BJ
   3634..4320    +  CDS            mNeonGreen: bright monomeric yellow-green fluorescent protein derived from LanYFP (Shaner et al., 2013)
   4331..4911    +  misc_feature   IRES2: internal ribosome entry site (IRES) of the encephalomyocarditis virus (EMCV)
   4969..5667    +  CDS            TagBFP: TagBFP is a basic (constitutively fluorescent) blue fluorescent protein published in 2008, derived from Entacmaea quadricolor. It is reported to be a very rapidly-maturing monomer with very low acid sensitivity.
   5677..5724    +  CDS            nucleoplasmin NLS: bipartite nuclear localization signal from nucleoplasmin
   5807..5928    -  polyA_signal   SV40 poly(A) signal: SV40 polyadenylation signal
   5951..6020    -  CDS            large T antigen (fragment): large T antigen from SV40 (simian virus 40)
   6043..6089    +  terminator     T7 terminator: transcription terminator for bacteriophage T7 RNA polymerase
   6119..6255    +  terminator     rrnG terminator: transcription terminator from the E. coli ribosomal RNA rrnG operon (Albrechtsen et al., 1991)
   6300..6371    +  misc_feature   3' β-globin insulator: insulator downstream of the human β-globin locus (Farrell et al., 2002)
   6407..7137    -  rep_origin     mini-oriP (fragment): internally truncated variant of the Epstein-Barr virus oriP replication origin (Tanaka et al., 1999)
   7336..7923    -  rep_origin     ori: high-copy-number ColE1/pMB1/pBR322/pUC origin of replication
