[The description below was written by a language model from this plasmid's Addgene catalogue record and pLannotate feature annotations shown in this document.]
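Description:
pRhobin9-H2B-mNG3K-IRES-NLS-mTagBFP-2xNLS is a mammalian expression plasmid of about 7.9 kb built by Gibson cloning on the pTWIST CMV OriP backbone. In E. coli it is maintained at high copy from a ColE1/pUC-type origin and selected with ampicillin through the AmpR β-lactamase gene. The backbone also carries a truncated Epstein-Barr virus oriP (mini-oriP), an element that can support episomal retention in cells supplying EBNA1. No EBNA1 gene is annotated on the plasmid, and no mammalian selection marker is annotated either. The expression unit is bracketed by β-globin insulator fragments and by bacterial rrnG and T7 terminators, which help isolate it from flanking transcription.

The payload is a single bicistronic transcript driven by the CMV enhancer/promoter and ended by an SV40 polyadenylation signal. The first cistron encodes Rhobin9, a synthetic, de novo designed rhodamine-binding protein, fused to human histone H2B and then to the green fluorescent protein mNeonGreen3K. Rhobin9 itself is not called by the automated annotation; it presumably occupies the unannotated stretch between the promoter and the H2B coding sequence. An EMCV IRES then allows cap-independent translation of the second cistron, mTagBFP flanked by nuclear localization signals. Of these, only a C-terminal nucleoplasmin NLS is annotated, while the name indicates one N-terminal and two C-terminal copies.

According to the depositor, the chromatin-targeted fusion is used to validate Rhobin-dye labeling. Rhodamine signal bound by Rhobin9 can be compared with the mNeonGreen3K signal on the same protein, while the co-expressed blue nuclear marker independently identifies the nuclei of transfected cells.
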