Addgene plasmid #239021: pRhobin9-H2B-mNG3K-IRES-NLS-mTagBFP-2xNLS
Purpose: Co-overexpression of Rhobin9-H2B-mNeonGreen3K fusion protein and NLS-mTagBFP-2xNLS as a nuclear labeling marker
Depositing lab: William DeGrado & Bo Huang. Depositing organization: University of California, San Francisco (UCSF). Publication: De novo pan-rhodamine binders for fluorescence microscopy from mammalian cells to extremophiles. Chen Y, Yserentant K, Hong K, Chen K, Kuang Y, Picardo RS, Bhowmick A, Charles-Orszag A, Lord SJ, Lu L, Hou K, Mann SI, Bhattacharya S, Horst M, Grimm JB, Lavis LD, Mullins RD, DeGrado WF, Huang B. Cell. 2026 Sep 1:S0092-8674(26)00934-7. doi: 10.1016/j.cell.2026.08.007. PubMed 42679818.
Backbone
  Vector backbone: pTWIST CMV OriP
  Vector type: Mammalian Expression
Growth in bacteria
  Bacterial resistance: Ampicillin, 100 μg/mL
  Growth temperature: 37°C
  Growth strain: DH5alpha
  Copy number: High Copy
Gene/Insert
  Gene/Insert name: Rhobin9-H2B
  Species: H. sapiens (human), Synthetic
  Entrez Gene: H2BC21 (a.k.a. GL105, H2B, H2B-GL105, H2B.1, H2BE, H2BFQ, H2BGL105, H2BQ, HIST2H2BE)
  Promoter: CMV promoter
  Tag / fusion protein: mNeonGreen3K (C terminal on insert); TagBFP (C terminal on insert)
  Cloning method: Gibson Cloning
  Sequencing primers: 5′ Unknown
Terms and licenses: Academic/Nonprofit Terms; Industry Terms: Not Available to Industry
Depositor comments: Encoding Rhobin9-H2B-mNeonGreen3K fusion protein for Rhobin-dye labeling validation with mNeonGreen3K signal, and also encoding NLS-mTagBFP-2xNLS as a nuclear labeling marker . Please visit https://doi.org/10.1101/2025.06.24.661379 for bioRxiv preprint.
How to cite: pRhobin9-H2B-mNG3K-IRES-NLS-mTagBFP-2xNLS was a gift from William DeGrado & Bo Huang (Addgene plasmid # 239021 ; http://n2t.net/addgene:239021 ; RRID:Addgene_239021)
